>Addgene plasmid #100619 | YCe1699 HC_Kan_RFP-p9 | depositor full sequence | sequence record 189536 | YCe1699 HC_Kan_RFP-p9 sequence 2939 bps
AACGAATTCAAGCTTGATATCATTCAGGACGAGCCTCAGACTCCAGCGTAACTGGACTGCAATCAACTCA
CTGGCTCACCTTCACGGGTGGGCCTTTCTTCGGTAGAAAATCAAAGGATCTTCTTGAGATCCTTTTTTTC
TGCGCGTAATCTGCTGCTTGCAAACAAAAAAACCACCGCTACCAGCGGTGGTTTGTTTGCCGGATCAAGA
GCTACCAACTCTTTTTCCGAGGTAACTGGCTTCAGCAGAGCGCAGATACCAAATACTGTTCTTCTAGTGT
AGCCGTAGTTAGGCCACCACTTCAAGAACTCTGTAGCACCGCCTACATACCTCGCTCTGCTAATCCTGTT
ACCAGTGGCTGCTGCCAGTGGCGATAAGTCGTGTCTTACCGGGTTGGACTCAAGACGATAGTTACCGGAT
AAGGCGCAGCGGTCGGGCTGAACGGGGGGTTCGTGCACACAGCCCAGCTTGGAGCGAACGACCTACACCG
AACTGAGATACCTACAGCGTGAGCTATGAGAAAGCGCCACGCTTCCCGAAGGGAGAAAGGCGGACAGGTA
TCCGGTAAGCGGCAGGGTCGGAACAGGAGAGCGCACGAGGGAGCTTCCAGGGGGAAACGCCTGGTATCTT
TATAGTCCTGTCGGGTTTCGCCACCTCTGACTTGAGCATCGATTTTTGTGATGCTCGTCAGGGGGGCGGA
GCCTATGGAAAAACGCCAGCAACGCAGAAAGGCCCACCCGAAGGTGAGCCAGGTGATTACATTTGGGCCC
TCATTAGAAAAACTCATCGAGCATCAAGTGAAACTGCAATTTATTCATATCAGGATTATCAATACCATAT
TTTTGAAAAAGCCGTTTCTGTAATGAAGGAGAAAACTCACCGAGGCAGTTCCATAGGATGGCAAGATCCT
GGTATCGGTCTGCGATTCCGACTCGTCCAACATCAATACAACCTATTAATTTCCCCTCGTCAAAAATAAG
GTTATCAAGTGAGAAATCACCATGAGTGACGACTGAATCCGGTGAGAATGGCAAAAGCTTATGCATTTCT
TTCCAGACTTGTTCAACAGGCCAGCCATTACGCTCGTCATCAAAATCACTCGCACCAACCAAACCGTTAT
TCATTCGTGATTGCGCCTGAGCGAGACGAAATACGCGATCGCCGTTAAAAGGACAATTACAAACAGGAAT
CGAATGCAACCGGCGCAGGAACACTGCCAGCGCATCAACAATATTTTCACCTGAATCAGGATATTCTTCT
AATACCTGGAATGCTGTTTTCCCTGGGATCGCAGTGGTGAGTAACCATGCATCATCAGGAGTACGGATAA
AATGCTTGATGGTCGGAAGAGGCATAAATTCCGTCAGCCAGTTTAGCCTGACCATCTCATCTGTAACATC
ATTGGCAACGCTACCTTTGCCATGTTTCAGAAACAACTCTGGCGCATCGGGCTTCCCATACAATCGATAG
ATTGTCGCACCTGATTGCCCGACATTATCGCGAGCCCATTTATACCCATATAAATCAGCATCCATGTTGG
AATTTAATCGCGGCCTCGAGCAAGACGTTTCCCGTTGAATATGGCTCATTTTAGCTTCCTTAGCTCCTGA
AAATCTCGATAACTCAAAAAATACGCCCGGTAGTGATCTTATTTCATTATGGTGAAAGTTGGAACCTCTT
ACGTGCCGATCAAGTCAAAAGCCTCCGGTCGGAGGCTTTTGACTTTCTGCTATGGAGGTCAGGTATGATT
TAAATGGTCAGTATTGAGCGATATCTAGAGAATTCGTCACGTCTCGGCGTAGAGACCGAATTCGCGGCCG
CTTCTAGAGCAATACGCAAACCGCCTCTCCCCGCGCGTTGGCCGATTCATTAATGCAGCTGGCACGACAG
GTTTCCCGACTGGAAAGCGGGCAGTGAGCGCAACGCAATTAATGTGAGTTAGCTCACTCATTAGGCACCC
CAGGCTTTACACTTTATGCTTCCGGCTCGTATGTTGTGTGGAATTGTGAGCGGATAACAATTTCACACAT
ACTAGAGAAAGAGGAGAAATACTAGATGGCTTCCTCCGAAGACGTTATCAAAGAGTTCATGCGTTTCAAA
GTTCGTATGGAAGGTTCCGTTAACGGTCACGAGTTCGAAATCGAAGGTGAAGGTGAAGGTCGTCCGTACG
AAGGTACCCAGACCGCTAAACTGAAAGTTACCAAAGGTGGTCCGCTGCCGTTCGCTTGGGACATCCTGTC
CCCGCAGTTCCAGTACGGTTCCAAAGCTTACGTTAAACACCCGGCTGACATCCCGGACTACCTGAAACTG
TCCTTCCCGGAAGGTTTCAAATGGGAACGTGTTATGAACTTCGAAGACGGTGGTGTTGTTACCGTTACCC
AGGACTCCTCCCTGCAAGACGGTGAGTTCATCTACAAAGTTAAACTGCGTGGTACCAACTTCCCGTCCGA
CGGTCCGGTTATGCAGAAAAAAACCATGGGTTGGGAAGCTTCCACCGAACGTATGTACCCGGAAGACGGT
GCTCTGAAAGGTGAAATCAAAATGCGTCTGAAACTGAAAGACGGTGGTCACTACGACGCTGAAGTTAAAA
CCACCTACATGGCTAAAAAACCGGTTCAGCTGCCGGGTGCTTACAAAACCGACATCAAACTGGACATCAC
CTCCCACAACGAAGACTACACCATCGTTGAACAGTACGAACGTGCTGAAGGTCGTCACTCCACCGGTGCT
TAATAACGCTGATAGTGCTAGTGTAGATCGCTACTAGAGCCAGGCATCAAATAAAACGAAAGGCTCAGTC
GAAAGACTGGGCCTTTCGTTTTATCTGTTGTTTGTCGGTGAACGCTCTCTACTAGAGTCACACTGGCTCA
CCTTCGGGTGGGCCTTTCTGCGTTTATATACTAGTAGCGGCCGCTGCAGGGTCTCTTGCTCGAGACGAA
Features (pLannotate 1.2.2; 15 found; start..end, strand, type, name):
     73..102     +  terminator     T3Te terminator: phage T3 early transcription terminator
    124..711     +  rep_origin     ori: high-copy-number ColE1/pMB1/pBR322/pUC origin of replication
    723..750     -  terminator     T7Te terminator: phage T7 early transcription terminator
    774..1589    -  CDS            KanR: aminoglycoside phosphotransferase; aph(3')-Ia; confers resistance to kanamycin in bacteria or G418 (Geneticin®) in eukaryotes
   1590..1692    -  promoter       cat promoter: promoter of the E. coli cat gene encoding chloramphenicol acetyltransferase
   1693..1724    -  terminator     tonB terminator: bidirectional E. coli tonB-P14 transcription terminator
   1808..1829    +  misc_feature   BioBrick prefix: BioBrick prefix for parts that do not start with "ATG"
   1830..1917    +  CDS            lacI (fragment): lac repressor; lacI; The lac repressor binds to the lac operator to inhibit transcription in E. coli. This inhibition can be relieved by adding lactose or isopropyl-β-D-thiogalactopyranoside (IPTG).
   1930..1951    +  protein_bind   CAP binding site: CAP binding activates transcription in the presence of cAMP. E. coli catabolite activator protein
   1966..1996    +  promoter       lac promoter: promoter for the E. coli lac operon
   2004..2020    +  protein_bind   lac operator: The lac repressor binds to the lac operator to inhibit transcription in E. coli. This inhibition can be relieved by adding lactose or isopropyl-β-D-thiogalactopyranoside (IPTG). lac repressor encoded by lacI
   2056..2730    +  CDS            mRFP1: mRFP1 is a basic (constitutively fluorescent) red fluorescent protein published in 2002, derived from Discosoma sp.. It is reported to be a somewhat slowly-maturing monomer with low acid sensitivity.
   2778..2849    +  terminator     rrnB T1 terminator: transcription terminator T1 from the E. coli rrnB gene
   2865..2892    +  terminator     T7Te terminator: phage T7 early transcription terminator
   2899..2919    +  misc_feature   BioBrick suffix: universal suffix for all parts
