>Addgene plasmid #100619 | YCe1699 HC_Kan_RFP-p9 | addgene full sequence | sequence record 192651 | Addgene NGS Result
CGTCTCGAGCAAGAGACCCTGCAGCGGCCGCTACTAGTATATAAACGCAGAAAGGCCCACCCGAAGGTGA
GCCAGTGTGACTCTAGTAGAGAGCGTTCACCGACAAACAACAGATAAAACGAAAGGCCCAGTCTTTCGAC
TGAGCCTTTCGTTTTATTTGATGCCTGGCTCTAGTAGCGATCTACACTAGCACTATCAGCGTTATTAAGC
ACCGGTGGAGTGACGACCTTCAGCACGTTCGTACTGTTCAACGATGGTGTAGTCTTCGTTGTGGGAGGTG
ATGTCCAGTTTGATGTCGGTTTTGTAAGCACCCGGCAGCTGAACCGGTTTTTTAGCCATGTAGGTGGTTT
TAACTTCAGCGTCGTAGTGACCACCGTCTTTCAGTTTCAGACGCATTTTGATTTCACCTTTCAGAGCACC
GTCTTCCGGGTACATACGTTCGGTGGAAGCTTCCCAACCCATGGTTTTTTTCTGCATAACCGGACCGTCG
GACGGGAAGTTGGTACCACGCAGTTTAACTTTGTAGATGAACTCACCGTCTTGCAGGGAGGAGTCCTGGG
TAACGGTAACAACACCACCGTCTTCGAAGTTCATAACACGTTCCCATTTGAAACCTTCCGGGAAGGACAG
TTTCAGGTAGTCCGGGATGTCAGCCGGGTGTTTAACGTAAGCTTTGGAACCGTACTGGAACTGCGGGGAC
AGGATGTCCCAAGCGAACGGCAGCGGACCACCTTTGGTAACTTTCAGTTTAGCGGTCTGGGTACCTTCGT
ACGGACGACCTTCACCTTCACCTTCGATTTCGAACTCGTGACCGTTAACGGAACCTTCCATACGAACTTT
GAAACGCATGAACTCTTTGATAACGTCTTCGGAGGAAGCCATCTAGTATTTCTCCTCTTTCTCTAGTATG
TGTGAAATTGTTATCCGCTCACAATTCCACACAACATACGAGCCGGAAGCATAAAGTGTAAAGCCTGGGG
TGCCTAATGAGTGAGCTAACTCACATTAATTGCGTTGCGCTCACTGCCCGCTTTCCAGTCGGGAAACCTG
TCGTGCCAGCTGCATTAATGAATCGGCCAACGCGCGGGGAGAGGCGGTTTGCGTATTGCTCTAGAAGCGG
CCGCGAATTCGGTCTCTACGCCGAGACGTGACGAATTCTCTAGATATCGCTCAATACTGACCATTTAAAT
CATACCTGACCTCCATAGCAGAAAGTCAAAAGCCTCCGACCGGAGGCTTTTGACTTGATCGGCACGTAAG
AGGTTCCAACTTTCACCATAATGAAATAAGATCACTACCGGGCGTATTTTTTGAGTTATCGAGATTTTCA
GGAGCTAAGGAAGCTAAAATGAGCCATATTCAACGGGAAACGTCTTGCTCGAGGCCGCGATTAAATTCCA
ACATGGATGCTGATTTATATGGGTATAAATGGGCTCGCGATAATGTCGGGCAATCAGGTGCGACAATCTA
TCGATTGTATGGGAAGCCCGATGCGCCAGAGTTGTTTCTGAAACATGGCAAAGGTAGCGTTGCCAATGAT
GTTACAGATGAGATGGTCAGGCTAAACTGGCTGACGGAATTTATGCCTCTTCCGACCATCAAGCATTTTA
TCCGTACTCCTGATGATGCATGGTTACTCACCACTGCGATCCCAGGGAAAACAGCATTCCAGGTATTAGA
AGAATATCCTGATTCAGGTGAAAATATTGTTGATGCGCTGGCAGTGTTCCTGCGCCGGTTGCATTCGATT
CCTGTTTGTAATTGTCCTTTTAACGGCGATCGCGTATTTCGTCTCGCTCAGGCGCAATCACGAATGAATA
ACGGTTTGGTTGGTGCGAGTGATTTTGATGACGAGCGTAATGGCTGGCCTGTTGAACAAGTCTGGAAAGA
AATGCATAAGCTTTTGCCATTCTCACCGGATTCAGTCGTCACTCATGGTGATTTCTCACTTGATAACCTT
ATTTTTGACGAGGGGAAATTAATAGGTTGTATTGATGTTGGACGAGTCGGAATCGCAGACCGATACCAGG
ATCTTGCCATCCTATGGAACTGCCTCGGTGAGTTTTCTCCTTCATTACAGAAACGGCTTTTTCAAAAATA
TGGTATTGATAATCCTGATATGAATAAATTGCAGTTTCACTTGATGCTCGATGAGTTTTTCTGAGGGCCC
AAATGTAATCACCTGGCTCACCTTCGGGTGGGCCTTTCTGCGTTGCTGGCGTTTTTCCATAGGCTCCGCC
CCCCTGACGAGCATCACAAAAATCGATGCTCAAGTCAGAGGTGGCGAAACCCGACAGGACTATAAAGATA
CCAGGCGTTTCCCCCTGGAAGCTCCCTCGTGCGCTCTCCTGTTCCGACCCTGCCGCTTACCGGATACCTG
TCCGCCTTTCTCCCTTCGGGAAGCGTGGCGCTTTCTCATAGCTCACGCTGTAGGTATCTCAGTTCGGTGT
AGGTCGTTCGCTCCAAGCTGGGCTGTGTGCACGAACCCCCCGTTCAGCCCGACCGCTGCGCCTTATCCGG
TAACTATCGTCTTGAGTCCAACCCGGTAAGACACGACTTATCGCCACTGGCAGCAGCCACTGGTAACAGG
ATTAGCAGAGCGAGGTATGTAGGCGGTGCTACAGAGTTCTTGAAGTGGTGGCCTAACTACGGCTACACTA
GAAGAACAGTATTTGGTATCTGCGCTCTGCTGAAGCCAGTTACCTCGGAAAAAGAGTTGGTAGCTCTTGA
TCCGGCAAACAAACCACCGCTGGTAGCGGTGGTTTTTTTGTTTGCAAGCAGCAGATTACGCGCAGAAAAA
AAGGATCTCAAGAAGATCCTTTGATTTTCTACCGAAGAAAGGCCCACCCGTGAAGGTGAGCCAGTGAGTT
GATTGCAGTCCAGTTACGCTGGAGTCTGAGGCTCGTCCTGAATGATATCAAGCTTGAATTCGTT
Features (pLannotate 1.2.2; 15 found; start..end, strand, type, name):
     19..39      -  misc_feature   BioBrick suffix: universal suffix for all parts
     46..73      -  terminator     T7Te terminator: phage T7 early transcription terminator
     89..160     -  terminator     rrnB T1 terminator: transcription terminator T1 from the E. coli rrnB gene
    208..882     -  CDS            mRFP1: mRFP1 is a basic (constitutively fluorescent) red fluorescent protein published in 2002, derived from Discosoma sp.. It is reported to be a somewhat slowly-maturing monomer with low acid sensitivity.
    918..934     -  protein_bind   lac operator: The lac repressor binds to the lac operator to inhibit transcription in E. coli. This inhibition can be relieved by adding lactose or isopropyl-β-D-thiogalactopyranoside (IPTG). lac repressor encoded by lacI
    942..972     -  promoter       lac promoter: promoter for the E. coli lac operon
    987..1008    -  protein_bind   CAP binding site: CAP binding activates transcription in the presence of cAMP. E. coli catabolite activator protein
   1021..1108    -  CDS            lacI (fragment): lac repressor; lacI; The lac repressor binds to the lac operator to inhibit transcription in E. coli. This inhibition can be relieved by adding lactose or isopropyl-β-D-thiogalactopyranoside (IPTG).
   1109..1130    -  misc_feature   BioBrick prefix: BioBrick prefix for parts that do not start with "ATG"
   1214..1245    +  terminator     tonB terminator: bidirectional E. coli tonB-P14 transcription terminator
   1246..1348    +  promoter       cat promoter: promoter of the E. coli cat gene encoding chloramphenicol acetyltransferase
   1349..2162    +  CDS            KanR (fragment): aminoglycoside phosphotransferase; aph(3')-Ia; confers resistance to kanamycin in bacteria or G418 (Geneticin®) in eukaryotes
   2185..2212    +  terminator     T7Te terminator: phage T7 early transcription terminator
   2224..2811    -  rep_origin     ori: high-copy-number ColE1/pMB1/pBR322/pUC origin of replication
   2833..2862    -  terminator     T3Te terminator: phage T3 early transcription terminator
