[The description below was written by a language model from this plasmid's Addgene catalogue record and pLannotate feature annotations shown in this document.]
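Description:
YCe1699 HC_Kan_RFP-p9 is an empty part-entry vector for the EMMA (Extensible Mammalian Modular Assembly) toolkit, built on the pSMART HC_Kan backbone and dedicated to position 9 of the EMMA assembly scheme. It is a small bacterial cloning plasmid of about 2.9 kb, propagated in E. coli from a high-copy ColE1/pUC-type origin and selected with kanamycin through an aph(3')-Ia resistance gene that is annotated as driven by a cat promoter. Transcription terminators (tonB, T7Te and T3Te) flank the marker and the origin, which insulates the cloning region from read-through transcription originating in the backbone, and vice versa.

The plasmid carries no insert. Instead it holds a placeholder cassette: a bacterial mRFP1 expression unit with a lac promoter, CAP binding site and lac operator, followed by rrnB T1 and T7Te terminators. This unit is framed by BioBrick prefix and suffix sequences, and a short lacI fragment lies upstream of the promoter region. According to the depositor, new DNA parts are cloned in by a BsaI Golden Gate reaction that replaces the RFP gene, so loss of the red reporter would be expected to mark recombinant clones. In the resulting plasmid the part is flanked by BsmBI sites and by the fusion sites specific to position 9, making it a standardized part for the EMMA platform, which is designed for building mammalian expression vectors. The type IIS sites and fusion sites are not annotated in the feature tables. The two sequence records (depositor and sequencing-derived) show the same features in opposite orientations and differ in length by only a few nucleotides.
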