Addgene plasmid #100619: YCe1699 HC_Kan_RFP-p9
Purpose: (Empty Backbone) EMMA toolkit part-entry vector position 9
Depositing lab: Yizhi Cai. Depositing organization: University of Edinburgh. Publication: EMMA: An Extensible Mammalian Modular Assembly Toolkit for the Rapid Design and Production of Diverse Expression Vectors. Martella A, Matjusaitis M, Auxillos J, Pollard SM, Cai Y. ACS Synth Biol. 2017 Apr 24. doi: 10.1021/acssynbio.7b00016. PubMed 28418644.
Backbone
  Vector backbone: pSMART HC_Kan
  Vector type: Synthetic Biology
Growth in bacteria
  Bacterial resistance: Kanamycin, 50 μg/mL
  Growth temperature: 37°C
  Growth strain: DH5alpha
  Copy number: High Copy
Gene/Insert
  Gene/Insert name: None
Terms and licenses: Academic/Nonprofit Terms; Industry Terms: Not Available to Industry
Depositor comments: It is used to standardize new parts for EMMA toolkit. New DNA fragments (parts) are cloned into this plasmid replacing the RFP gene through a BsaI Golden Gate reaction. The resulting plasmid will have the part flanked by BsmBI sites and the fusion sites corresponding to position 9 of EMMA platform.
How to cite: YCe1699 HC_Kan_RFP-p9 was a gift from Yizhi Cai (Addgene plasmid # 100619 ; http://n2t.net/addgene:100619 ; RRID:Addgene_100619)
